Addgene plasmid #188484: rtTA-sg-CMV51
Purpose: gRNA plasmid with neomycin resistance expressing a single guide RNA targeting cytomegaloviral promoter site 51.
Depositing lab: Indeever Madireddy & Johan Sosa. Depositing organization: BioCurious. Publication: Stably Integrating an Inducible CRISPR-Cas9 to Protect Against Viral Infections in Vitro. Madireddy I, Pierson Smela M. MicroPubl Biol. 2022 Jun 16;2022. doi: 10.17912/micropub.biology.000590. eCollection 2022. PubMed 35789697.
Backbone
  Vector backbone: PB_rtTA_BsmBI
  Backbone manufacturer: System Biosciences
  Backbone size w/o insert (bp): 8652
  Vector type: Mammalian Expression, CRISPR
  Selectable markers: Neomycin (select with G418)
Growth in bacteria
  Bacterial resistance: Ampicillin, 100 μg/mL
  Growth temperature: 30°C
  Growth strain: DH5alpha
  Copy number: High Copy
Gene/Insert
  Gene/Insert name: CMV promoter sgRNA (alt name: Cytomegalovirus promoter single guide RNA)
  gRNA/shRNA sequence: ggatagcggtttgactcacg
  Species: Synthetic
  Insert size (bp): 20
  Mutation: None
  Promoter: U6
  Cloning method: Restriction Enzyme; 5′ cloning site BsmBI (destroyed during cloning); 3′ cloning site BsmBI (destroyed during cloning)
  Sequencing primers: 5′ GAG GGC CTA TTT CCC ATG ATT
Terms and licenses: Academic/Nonprofit Terms; Industry Terms: Not Available to Industry
Depositor comments: This plasmid was cloned with the one step BsmBI restriction enzyme cloning method. Please note that gRNA sequences that do not start with a G, need a G added to the sequence before cloning for U6 promoter transcription.
How to cite: rtTA-sg-CMV51 was a gift from Indeever Madireddy & Johan Sosa (Addgene plasmid # 188484 ; http://n2t.net/addgene:188484 ; RRID:Addgene_188484)
