[The description below was written by a language model from this plasmid's Addgene catalogue record and pLannotate feature annotations shown in this document.]
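Description:
rtTA-sg-CMV51 is a mammalian CRISPR guide RNA plasmid built on the PB_rtTA_BsmBI backbone, in which a single 20-nt synthetic spacer directed against the cytomegalovirus promoter ("site 51") was inserted by one-step BsmBI cloning, destroying both sites. The spacer sits between a human U6 RNA polymerase III promoter and the Streptococcus pyogenes Cas9 guide scaffold. The short "CMV promoter fragment" called in the feature table at this position is simply the spacer itself matching its target, not a functional promoter. The plasmid encodes no Cas9, so the nuclease must be supplied from another construct.

Downstream of the guide cassette, a human UbC promoter drives a bicistronic transcript. It encodes the reverse tetracycline transactivator (annotated as rtTA3 with VP16-derived minimal activation repeats), then an EMCV IRES and the Tn5 neomycin phosphotransferase gene, and ends in an SV40 polyadenylation signal. Cells carrying the plasmid can therefore be selected with G418, and they also produce the doxycycline-responsive activator needed to switch on a Tet-responsive promoter elsewhere. This fits the associated work on stably integrating an inducible CRISPR-Cas9 system to protect cultured cells against viral infection. The "PB" in the backbone name suggests a piggyBac transposon design, but no transposon terminal repeats are annotated in the feature table, so the integration mechanism is not confirmed by the record. The lambda phage "B" fragments flagged by the annotation tool are not explained by the record and may be spurious matches or filler sequence.

In E. coli the plasmid is maintained as a high-copy vector through a ColE1/pUC-type origin with ampicillin resistance. It also carries an f1 origin and residual lac promoter/operator, lacI and lacZα fragments from the parental cloning vector.
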