Features (pLannotate 1.2.2; 22 found; start..end, strand, type, name):
    105..345     +  promoter       U6 promoter: RNA polymerase III promoter for human U6 snRNA
    354..374     +  promoter       CMV promoter (fragment): human cytomegalovirus (CMV) immediate early promoter
    374..449     +  misc_RNA       gRNA scaffold: guide RNA scaffold for the Streptococcus pyogenes CRISPR/Cas9 system
    480..1691    +  promoter       UbC promoter: human ubiquitin C promoter
   1750..2447    +  CDS            rtTA3 (fragment): reverse tetracycline transactivator 3 activates expression from Tet-responsive promoters in the presence of doxycycline
   2377..2487    +  CDS            VP48: 3 tandem repeats of the minimal activation domain of herpes simplex virus VP16 (Cheng et al., 2013)
   2643..3105    +  misc_feature   IRES: internal ribosome entry site (IRES) of the encephalomyocarditis virus (EMCV)
   3121..3915    +  CDS            NeoR/KanR: aminoglycoside phosphotransferase from Tn5; aph(3')-II (or nptII); confers resistance to neomycin, kanamycin, and G418 (Geneticin®)
   3917..3944    +  misc_feature   WPRE (fragment): woodchuck hepatitis virus posttranscriptional regulatory element
   3957..4078    +  polyA_signal   SV40 poly(A) signal: SV40 polyadenylation signal
   4096..4188    +  ncRNA          G-CSF SLDE: Accession: RF00183 - G-CSF factor stem-loop destabilising element (SLDE)
   4885..5352    +  CDS            B (fragment): PORTL_LAMBD - Experimental evidence at protein level: Swiss-Prot protein existence level 1. Forms the portal vertex of the capsid (PubMed:6228056, PubMed:6232391). This portal plays critical roles in head assembly, genome packaging, neck/tail attachment, and genome ejection (Probable). The portal protein multimerizes as a single ring-shaped homododecamer arranged around a central channel (PubMed:6232391). Binds to the terminase subunits to form the packaging machine (PubMed:7799432). From Escherichia phage lambda (Bacteriophage lambda).
   5390..5406    -  protein_bind   lac operator: The lac repressor binds to the lac operator to inhibit transcription in E. coli. This inhibition can be relieved by adding lactose or isopropyl-β-D-thiogalactopyranoside (IPTG). lac repressor encoded by lacI
   5414..5444    -  promoter       lac promoter: promoter for the E. coli lac operon
   5459..5480    -  protein_bind   CAP binding site: CAP binding activates transcription in the presence of cAMP. E. coli catabolite activator protein
   5493..5585    -  CDS            lacI (fragment): lac repressor; lacI; The lac repressor binds to the lac operator to inhibit transcription in E. coli. This inhibition can be relieved by adding lactose or isopropyl-β-D-thiogalactopyranoside (IPTG).
   5768..6356    -  rep_origin     ori: high-copy-number ColE1/pMB1/pBR322/pUC origin of replication
   6527..7387    -  CDS            AmpR: β-lactamase; bla; confers resistance to ampicillin, carbenicillin, and related antibiotics
   7388..7492    -  promoter       AmpR promoter: bla
   7545..7973    -  rep_origin     f1 ori (sequence partly withheld): f1 bacteriophage origin of replication; arrow indicates direction of (+) strand synthesis
   7978..8133    -  CDS            lacZα (fragment): LacZα fragment of β-galactosidase; lacZ fragment
   8135..8254    +  CDS            B (fragment): PORTL_LAMBD - Experimental evidence at protein level: Swiss-Prot protein existence level 1. Forms the portal vertex of the capsid (PubMed:6228056, PubMed:6232391). This portal plays critical roles in head assembly, genome packaging, neck/tail attachment, and genome ejection (Probable). The portal protein multimerizes as a single ring-shaped homododecamer arranged around a central channel (PubMed:6232391). Binds to the terminase subunits to form the packaging machine (PubMed:7799432). From Escherichia phage lambda (Bacteriophage lambda).
>Addgene plasmid #188484 | rtTA-sg-CMV51 | addgene full sequence | sequence record 369581 | Addgene NGS Result
CACGGGATCGCTTTCCTCTGAACGCTTCTCGCTGCTCTTTGAGCCTGCAGACACCTGGGGGGATACGGGG
AAAAGGCCTCCACGGCCCCATAAAGATGGTTAATGAGGGCCTATTTCCCATGATTCCTTCATATTTGCAT
ATACGATACAAGGCTGTTAGAGAGATAATTGGAATTAATTTGACTGTAAACACAAAGATATTAGTACAAA
ATACGTGACGTAGAAAGTAATAATTTCTTGGGTAGTTTGCAGTTTTAAAATTATGTTTTAAAATGGACTA
TCATATGCTTATCGTAACTTGAAAGTATTTCGATTTCTTGGCTTTATATATCTTGTGGAAAGGACGAAAC
ACCGGATAGCGGTTTGACTCACGGTTTTAGAGCTAGAAATAGCAAGTTAAAATAAGGCTAGTCCGTTATC
AACTTGAAAAAGTGGCACCGAGTCGGTGCTTTTTTTCCGCATTAACCCACCCAAGATCTGGCCTCCGCGC
CGGGTTTTGGCGCCTCCCGCGGGCGCCCCCCTCCTCACGGCGAGCGCTGCCACGTCAGACGAAGGGCGCA
GCGAGCGTCCTGATCCTTCCGCCCGGACGCTCAGGACAGCGGCCCGCTGCTCATAAGACTCGGCCTTAGA
ACCCCAGTATCAGCAGAAGGACATTTTAGGACGGGACTTGGGTGACTCTAGGGCACTGGTTTTCTTTCCA
GAGAGCGGAACAGGCGAGGAAAAGTAGTCCCTTCTCGGCGATTCTGCGGAGGGATCTCCGTGGGGCGGTG
AACGCCGATGATTATATAAGGACGCGCCGGGTGTGGCACAGCTAGTTCCGTCGCAGCCGGGATTTGGGTC
GCGGTTCTTGTTTGTGGATCGCTGTGATCGTCACTTGGTGAGTAGCGGGCTGCTGGGCTGGCCGGGGCTT
TCGTGGCCGCCGGGCCGCTCGGTGGGACGGAAGCGTGTGGAGAGACCGCCAAGGGCTGTAGTCTGGGTCC
GCGAGCAAGGTTGCCCTGAACTGGGGGTTGGGGGGAGCGCAGCAAAATGGCGGCTGTTCCCGAGTCTTGA
ATGGAAGACGCTTGTGAGGCGGGCTGTGAGGTCGTTGAAACAAGGTGGGGGGCATGGTGGGCGGCAAGAA
CCCAAGGTCTTGAGGCCTTCGCTAATGCGGGAAAGCTCTTATTCGGGTGAGATGGGCTGGGGCACCATCT
GGGGACCCTGACGTGAAGTTTGTCACTGACTGGAGAACTCGGTTTGTCGTCTGTTGCGGGGGCGGCAGTT
ATGGCGGTGCCGTTGGGCAGTGCACCCGTACCTTTGGGAGCGCGCGCCCTCGTCGTGTCGTGACGTCACC
CGTTCTGTTGGCTTATAATGCAGGGTGGGGCCACCTGCCGGTAGGTGTGCGGTAGGCTTTTCTCCGTCGC
AGGACGCAGGGTTCGGGCCTAGGGTAGGCTCTCCTGAATCGACAGGCGCCGGACCTCTGGTGAGGGGAGG
GATAAGTGAGGCGTCAGTTTCTTTGGTCGGTTTTATGTACCTATCTTCTTAAGTAGCTGAAGCTCCGGTT
TTGAACTATGCGCTCGGGGTTGGCGAGTGTGTTTTGTGAAGTTTTTTAGGCACCTTTTGAAATGTAATCA
TTTGGGTCAATATGTAATTTTCAGTGTTAGACTAGTAAATTGTCCGCTAAATTCTGGCCGTTTTTGGCTT
TTTTGTTAGACGAAGCTTGGTACCGAGCTCGGATCTCCACCCCGTACCGGTCCTGCAGTCGAATTCACCA
TGTCTAGACTGGACAAGAGCAAAGTCATAAACGGAGCTCTGGAATTACTCAATGGTGTCGGTATCGAAGG
CCTGACGACAAGGAAACTCGCTCAAAAGCTGGGAGTTGAGCAGCCTACCCTGTACTGGCACGTGAAGAAC
AAGCGGGCCCTGCTCGATGCCCTGCCAATCGAGATGCTGGACAGGCATCATACCCACTTCTGCCCCCTGG
AAGGCGAGTCATGGCAAGACTTTCTGCGGAACAACGCCAAGTCATACCGCTGTGCTCTCCTCTCACATCG
CGACGGGGCTAAAGTGCATCTCGGCACCCGCCCAACAGAGAAACAGTACGAAACCCTGGAAAATCAGCTC
GCGTTCCTGTGTCAGCAAGGCTTCTCCCTGGAGAACGCACTGTACGCTCTGTCCGCCGTGGGCCACTTTA
CACTGGGCTGCGTATTGGAGGAACAGGAGCATCAAGTAGCAAAAGAGGAAAGAGAGACACCTACCACCGA
TTCTATGCCCCCACTTCTGAGACAAGCAATTGAGCTGTTCGACCGGCAGGGAGCCGAACCTGCCTTCCTT
TTCGGCCTGGAACTAATCATATGTGGCCTGGAGAAACAGCTAAAGTGCGAAAGCGGCGGGCCGACCGACG
CCCTTGACGATTTTGACTTAGACATGCTCCCAGCCGATGCCCTTGACGACTTTGACCTTGATATGCTGCC
TGCTGACGCTCTTGACGATTTTGACCTTGACATGCTCCCCGGGTAACTAAGTAAGGATCCGCGGCCGCAC
TAGAGGAATTCCGCCCCTCTCCCCCCCCCCCCTAACGTTACTGGCCGAAGCCGCTTGGAATAAGGCCGGT
GTGCGTTTGTCTATATGTTATTTTCCACCATATTGCCGTCTTTTGGCAATGTGAGGGCCCGGAAACCTGG
CCCTGTCTTCTTGACGAGCATTCCTAGGGGTCTTTCCCCTCTCGCCAAAGGAATGCAAGGTCTGTTGAAT
GTCGTGAAGGAAGCAGTTCCTCTGGAAGCTTCTTGAAGACAAACAACGTCTGTAGCGACCCTTTGCAGGC
AGCGGAACCCCCCACCTGGCGACAGGTGCCTCTGCGGCCAAAAGCCACGTGTATAAGATACACCTGCAAA
GGCGGCACAACCCCAGTGCCACGTTGTGAGTTGGATAGTTGTGGAAAGAGTCAAATGGCTCTCCTCAAGC
GTATTCAACAAGGGGCTGAAGGATGCCCAGAAGGTACCCCATTGTATGGGATCTGATCTGGGGCCTCGGT
GCACATGCTTTACATGTGTTTAGTCGAGGTTAAAAAAACGTCTAGGCCCCCCGAACCACGGGGACGTGGT
TTTCCTTTGAAAAACACGATGATAAGCTTACCGGTCCACCATGATTGAACAAGATGGATTGCACGCAGGT
TCTCCGGCCGCTTGGGTGGAGAGGCTATTCGGCTATGACTGGGCACAACAGACAATCGGCTGCTCTGATG
CCGCCGTGTTCCGGCTGTCAGCGCAGGGGCGCCCGGTTCTTTTTGTCAAGACCGACCTGTCCGGTGCCCT
GAATGAACTGCAAGACGAGGCAGCGCGGCTATCGTGGCTGGCCACGACGGGCGTTCCTTGCGCAGCTGTG
CTCGACGTTGTCACTGAAGCGGGAAGGGACTGGCTGCTATTGGGCGAAGTGCCGGGGCAGGATCTCCTGT
CATCTCACCTTGCTCCTGCCGAGAAAGTATCCATCATGGCTGATGCAATGCGGCGGCTGCATACGCTTGA
TCCGGCTACCTGCCCATTCGACCACCAAGCGAAACATCGCATCGAGCGAGCACGTACTCGGATGGAAGCC
GGTCTTGTCGATCAGGATGATCTGGACGAAGAGCATCAGGGGCTCGCGCCAGCCGAACTGTTCGCCAGGC
TCAAGGCGAGCATGCCCGACGGCGAGGATCTCGTCGTGACCCATGGCGATGCCTGCTTGCCGAATATCAT
GGTGGAAAATGGCCGCTTTTCTGGATTCATCGACTGTGGCCGGCTGGGTGTGGCGGACCGCTATCAGGAC
ATAGCGTTGGCTACCCGTGATATTGCTGAAGAGCTTGGCGGCGAATGGGCTGACCGCTTCCTCGTGCTTT
ACGGTATCGCCGCTCCCGATTCGCAGCGCATCGCCTTCTATCGCCTTCTTGACGAGTTCTTCTGACAATC
AACCTCTGGATTACAAAATTTGTGGTTAACTAACTAAACTTGTTTATTGCAGCTTATAATGGTTACAAAT
AAAGCAATAGCATCACAAATTTCACAAATAAAGCATTTTTTTCACTGCATTCTAGTTGTGGTTTGTCCAA
ACTCATCAATGTATCTTATCATGTCTGGAATTGACTCAAATGATGTCAATTAGTCTATCAGAAGCTCATC
TGGTCTCCCTTCCGGGGGACAAGACATCCCTGTTTAATATTTAAACAGCAGTGTTCCCAAACTGGGTTCT
TATATCCCTTGCTCTGGTCAACCAGGTTGCAGGGTTTCCTGTCCTCACAGGAACGAAGTCCCTAAAGAAA
CAGTGGCAGCCAGGTTTAGCCCCGGAATTGACTGGATTCCTTTTTTAGGGCCCATTGGTATGGCTTTTTC
CCCGTATCCCCCCAGGTGTCTGCAGGCTCAAAGAGCAGCGAGAAGCGTTCAGAGGAAAGCGATCCCGTGC
CACCTTCCCCGTGCCCGGGCTGTCCCCGCACGCTGCCGGCTCGGGGATGCGGGGGGAGCGCCGGACCGGA
GCGGAGCCCCGGGCGGCTCGCTGCTGCCCCCTAGCGGGGGAGGGACGTAATTACATCCCTGGGGGCTTTG
GGGGGGGGCTGTCCCTGATATCTATAACAAGAAAATATATATATAATAAGTTATCACGTAAGTAGAACAT
GAAATAACAATATAATTATCGTATGAGTTAAATCTTAAAAGTCACGTAAAAGATAATCATGCGTCATTTT
GACTCACGCGGTCGTTATAGTTCAAAATCAGTGACACTTACCGCATTGACAAGCACGCCTCACGGGAGCT
CCAAGCGGCGACTGAGATGTCCTAAATGCACAGCGACGGATTCGCGCTATTTAGAAAGAGAGAGCAATAT
TTCAAGAATGCATGCGTCAATTTTACGCAGACTATCTTTCTAGGGTTAATCTAGCTGCATCAGGATCATA
TCGTCGGGTCTTTTTTCCGGCTCAGTCATCGCCCAAGCTGGCGCTATCTGGGCATCGGGGAGGAAGAAGC
CCGTGCCTTTTCCCGCGAGGTTGAAGCGGCATGGAAAGAGTTTGCCGAGGATGACTGCTGCTGCATTGAC
GTTGAGCGAAAACGCACGTTTACCATGATGATTCGGGAAGGTGTGGCCATGCACGCCTTTAACGGTGAAC
TGTTCGTTCAGGCCACCTGGGATACCAGTTCGTCGCGGCTTTTCCGGACACAGTTCCGGATGGTCAGCCC
GAAGCGCATCAGCAACCCGAACAATACCGGCGACAGCCGGAACTGCCGTGCCGGTGTGCAGATTAATGAC
AGCGGTGCGGCGCTGGGATATTACGTCAGCGAGGACGGGTATCCTGGCTGGATGCCGCAGAAATGGACAT
GGATACCCCGTGAGTTACCCGGCGGGCGCGCTTGGCGTAATCATGGTCATAGCTGTTTCCTGTGTGAAAT
TGTTATCCGCTCACAATTCCACACAACATACGAGCCGGAAGCATAAAGTGTAAAGCCTGGGGTGCCTAAT
GAGTGAGCTAACTCACATTAATTGCGTTGCGCTCACTGCCCGCTTTCCAGTCGGGAAACCTGTCGTGCCA
GCTGCATTAATGAATCGGCCAACGCGCGGGGAGAGGCGGTTTGCGTATTGGGCGCTCTTCCGCTTCCTCG
CTCACTGACTCGCTGCGCTCGGTCGTTCGGCTGCGGCGAGCGGTATCAGCTCACTCAAAGGCGGTAATAC
GGTTATCCACAGAATCAGGGGATAACGCAGGAAAGAACATGTGAGCAAAAGGCCAGCAAAAGGCCAGGAA
CCGTAAAAAGGCCGCGTTGCTGGCGTTTTTCCATAGGCTCCGCCCCCCTGACGAGCATCACAAAAATCGA
CGCTCAAGTCAGAGGTGGCGAAACCCGACAGGACTATAAAGATACCAGGCGTTTCCCCCTGGAAGCTCCC
TCGTGCGCTCTCCTGTTCCGACCCTGCCGCTTACCGGATACCTGTCCGCCTTTCTCCCTTCGGGAAGCGT
GGCGCTTTCTCATAGCTCACGCTGTAGGTATCTCAGTTCGGTGTAGGTCGTTCGCTCCAAGCTGGGCTGT
GTGCACGAACCCCCCGTTCAGCCCGACCGCTGCGCCTTATCCGGTAACTATCGTCTTGAGTCCAACCCGG
TAAGACACGACTTATCGCCACTGGCAGCAGCCACTGGTAACAGGATTAGCAGAGCGAGGTATGTAGGCGG
TGCTACAGAGTTCTTGAAGTGGTGGCCTAACTACGGCTACACTAGAAGAACAGTATTTGGTATCTGCGCT
CTGCTGAAGCCAGTTACCTTCGGAAAAAGAGTTGGTAGCTCTTGATCCGGCAAACAAACCACCGCTGGTA
GCGGTGGTTTTTTTGTTTGCAAGCAGCAGATTACGCGCAGAAAAAAAGGATCTCAAGAAGATCCTTTGAT
CTTTTCTACGGGGTCTGACGCTCAGTGGAACGAAAACTCACGTTAAGGGATTTTGGTCATGAGATTATCA
AAAAGGATCTTCACCTAGATCCTTTTAAATTAAAAATGAAGTTTTAAATCAATCTAAAGTATATATGAGT
AAACTTGGTCTGACAGTTACCAATGCTTAATCAGTGAGGCACCTATCTCAGCGATCTGTCTATTTCGTTC
ATCCATAGTTGCCTGACTCCCCGTCGTGTAGATAACTACGATACGGGAGGGCTTACCATCTGGCCCCAGT
GCTGCAATGATACCGCGAGACCCACGCTCACCGGCTCCAGATTTATCAGCAATAAACCAGCCAGCCGGAA
GGGCCGAGCGCAGAAGTGGTCCTGCAACTTTATCCGCCTCCATCCAGTCTATTAATTGTTGCCGGGAAGC
TAGAGTAAGTAGTTCGCCAGTTAATAGTTTGCGCAACGTTGTTGCCATTGCTACAGGCATCGTGGTGTCA
CGCTCGTCGTTTGGTATGGCTTCATTCAGCTCCGGTTCCCAACGATCAAGGCGAGTTACATGATCCCCCA
TGTTGTGCAAAAAAGCGGTTAGCTCCTTCGGTCCTCCGATCGTTGTCAGAAGTAAGTTGGCCGCAGTGTT
ATCACTCATGGTTATGGCAGCACTGCATAATTCTCTTACTGTCATGCCATCCGTAAGATGCTTTTCTGTG
ACTGGTGAGTACTCAACCAAGTCATTCTGAGAATAGTGTATGCGGCGACCGAGTTGCTCTTGCCCGGCGT
CAATACGGGATAATACCGCGCCACATAGCAGAACTTTAAAAGTGCTCATCATTGGAAAACGTTCTTCGGG
GCGAAAACTCTCAAGGATCTTACCGCTGTTGAGATCCAGTTCGATGTAACCCACTCGTGCACCCAACTGA
TCTTCAGCATCTTTTACTTTCACCAGCGTTTCTGGGTGAGCAAAAACAGGAAGGCAAAATGCCGCAAAAA
AGGGAATAAGGGCGACACGGAAATGTTGAATACTCATACTCTTCCTTTTTCAATATTATTGAAGCATTTA
TCAGGGTTATTGTCTCATGAGCGGATACATATTTGAATGTATTTAGAAAAATAAACAAATAGGGGTTCCG
CGCACATTTCCCCGAAAAGTGCCACCTAAATTGTAAGCGTTAATATTTTGTTAAAATTCGCGTTAAATTT
TTGTTAAATCAGCTCATTTTTTAACCAATAGGCCGAAATCGGCAAAATCCCTTATAAATCAAAAGAATAG
ACCGAGATAGGGT
[37 nt withheld, positions 7644-7680]
AAAGAACGTGGACTCCAACGTCAAAGG
[49 nt withheld, positions 7708-7756]
T
[91 nt withheld, positions 7758-7848]
G
[124 nt withheld, positions 7850-7973]
CCCATTCGCCATTCAGGCTGCGCAACTGTTGGGAAGGGCGATCGGTGCGGGCCTCTTCGCTATTACGCCA
GCTGGCGAAAGGGGGATGTGCTGCAAGGCGATTAAGTTGGGTAACGCCAGGGTTTTCCCAGTCACGACGT
TGTAAAACGACGGCCAGTGAGCGCGCCTCGTTCATTCACGTTTTTGAACCCGTGGAGGACGGGCAGACTC
GCGGTGCAAATGTGTTTTACAGCGTGATGGAGCAGATGAAGATGCTCGACACGCTGCAGAACACGCAGCT
AGATTAACCCTAGAAAGATAATCATATTGTGACGTACGTTAAAGATAATCATGTGTAAAATTGACGCATG
TGTTTTATCGGTCTGTATATCGAGGTTTATTTATTAATTTGAATAGATATTAAGTTTTATTATATTTACA
CTTACATACTAATAATAAATTCAACAAACAATTTATTTATGTTTATTTATTTATTAAAAAAAACAAAAAC
TCAAAATTTCTTCTATAAAGTAACAAAACTTTTATGAGGGACAGCCCCCCCCCAAAGCCCCCAGGGATGT
AATTACGTCCCTCCCCCGCTAGGGGGCAGCAGCGAGCCGCCCGGGGCTCCGCTCCGGTCCGGCGCTCCCC
CCGCATCCCCGAGCCGGCAGCGTGCGGGGACAGCCCGGGCACGGGGAAGGTGG
